>Addgene plasmid #67414 | pET-DEST42-ARF5-V5-His6 | addgene partial sequence | sequence record 118009 | T7term 5'-GCTAGTTATTGCTCAGCGG-3'
TTTCGGGCTTTGTTAGCAGCCGGATCAAACTCAATGGTGATGGTGATGATGACCGGTACGCGTAGAATCG
AGACCGAGGAGAGGGTTAGGGATAGGCTTACCTTCAAGCTTCGAATTGATCACCACTTTGTACAAGAAAG
CTGGGTCGCGCTTTGACAGCTCGTGGGACAGCCAGTCCAGACCATCGTACAGACCTGTGCCTTGGGTGGC
ACAGGTGGCCTGGACATACCACGTGCGGCTGCGTAAGTGCTGTAGCCCCAGCTTGTCAGTCAGCTCGCTC
ACGGGCATGGCGTTGGGCATGTCCTGCTTGTTGGCAAATACCAGCAGCACTGCATCCCGCAGCTCGTCCT
CCTGCAGCATCTTCTGGAGTTCATCAGCAGATTCTTGGACCCGCTCCCGGTCATTACTGTCCACCACAAA
GATGAGGCCCTGAGTGTTCTGGAAGTAGTGCCGCCACAGAGGCCGAATCTTGTCCTGGCCTCCCACGTCC
CAGACTGTGAAACAGATGTTCTTATATTCCACTGTTTCTACATTGAAGCCTATGGTTGGGATGGTGGTGA
CAATCTCCCCCAACTTCAGTTTGTACAGGATTGTGGTCTTGCCAGCCGCATCCAAGCCAACCATGAGAAT
CCGCATCTGCTTCTTCCCGAAGATCCGCGAAAAGAGCGCGGACACGGTGAGGCCCATGGTTCTATCTCCT
TCTAAGCCTGCTTTTTTGTACAAACTTGTGATATTCCTTCTTAAAGTTAAACAAAATTATTTCTAGAGGG
GAATTGTTATCCGCTCACAATTCCCCTATAGTGAGTCGTATTAATTTCGCGGGATCGAGATCTCGATCCT
CTACGCCGGACGCATCGTGGCCGGCATCACCGGCGCCACAGGTGCGGTTGCTGGCGCCTATATCGCCGAC
ATCACCGATGGGGAAGATCGGGCTCGCCACTTCGGG
