[The description below was written by a language model from this plasmid's Addgene catalogue record.]
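Description:
pET-DEST42-ARF5-V5-His6 is a bacterial expression plasmid for producing human ARF5, a member of the ARF family of small regulatory GTPases, in E. coli. It is built on the commercial pET-DEST42 Gateway destination vector, and the ARF5 open reading frame was introduced by Gateway recombination cloning. The plasmid confers ampicillin resistance for selection and is recorded as high copy; the record lists a standard cloning strain for propagation. No feature table is provided, so the origin of replication and other backbone elements are not itemised here.

Expression is driven by a T7 promoter coupled to a lac operator (T7/lacO). Transcription therefore depends on T7 RNA polymerase, which is normally supplied by a dedicated expression host rather than the cloning strain, and the lac operator allows Lac repressor to hold the promoter off until induction. The listed sequencing primers, which anneal at the T7 promoter and T7 terminator, indicate that the insert lies between these two elements.

The backbone supplies two C-terminal tags fused in frame to ARF5: a V5 epitope, which allows antibody-based detection, and a hexahistidine tag, which enables purification by immobilised metal affinity chromatography. Placing the tags at the C terminus leaves the N terminus of the GTPase free. This is relevant because the plasmid belongs to a toolbox collection of constructs for expressing human ARF, ARL and SAR GTPases, including co-expression in bacteria with N-myristoyltransferases. Typical use is recombinant production and purification of tagged ARF5 for biochemical studies.
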