Addgene plasmid #67414: pET-DEST42-ARF5-V5-His6
Purpose: Expression of hArf5 with C-term V5 and His6 tag in E. coli
Depositing lab: Richard Kahn. Depositing organization: Emory University. Publication: Tool box: Plasmids for the expression or knockdown of human ARF Family GTPases (ARF/ARL/SAR) and their co-expression in bacteria with N-myristoyltransferases. Kerr SC, Kahn RA. Cell Logist. 2015 Sep 21;5(3):e1090523. doi: 10.1080/21592799.2015.1090523. eCollection 2015 Jul-Sep. PubMed 27057421.
Backbone
  Vector backbone: pET-DEST42
  Backbone manufacturer: Life Technologies
  Vector type: Bacterial Expression
Growth in bacteria
  Bacterial resistance: Ampicillin, 100 μg/mL
  Growth temperature: 37°C
  Growth strain: DH5alpha
  Copy number: High Copy
Gene/Insert
  Gene/Insert name: ARF5 (alt name: pRK4n-D42)
  Species: H. sapiens (human)
  Entrez Gene: ARF5
  Promoter: T7/lacO
  Tag / fusion protein: V5 (C terminal on backbone); His (C terminal on backbone)
  Cloning method: Gateway Cloning
  Sequencing primers: 5′ T7; 3′ T7-term
Terms and licenses: Academic/Nonprofit Terms; Industry Terms: Not Available to Industry
How to cite: pET-DEST42-ARF5-V5-His6 was a gift from Richard Kahn (Addgene plasmid # 67414 ; http://n2t.net/addgene:67414 ; RRID:Addgene_67414)
